Addgene plasmid #17560: FLAG-Foxo1-WT 6KR
Depositing lab: Domenico Accili. Depositing organization: Columbia University. Publication: FoxO1 protects against pancreatic beta cell failure through NeuroD and MafA induction. Kitamura YI, Kitamura T, Kruse JP, Raum JC, Stein R, Gu W, Accili D. Cell Metab. 2005 Sep . 2(3):153-63. 10.1016/j.cmet.2005.08.004 PubMed 16154098.
Backbone
  Vector backbone: pCMV5
  Backbone size w/o insert (bp): 4700
  Vector type: Mammalian Expression
Growth in bacteria
  Bacterial resistance: Ampicillin, 100 μg/mL
  Growth temperature: 37°C
  Growth strain: DH5alpha
  Copy number: Unknown
Gene/Insert
  Gene/Insert name: Foxo1 6KR (alt names: Foxo1; Fkhr; forkhead box O1)
  Species: M. musculus (mouse)
  Insert size (bp): 1700
  Mutation: K242, K245, K259, K262, K271 and K291 were replaced with arginine.
  Entrez Gene: Foxo1 (a.k.a. Afxh, FKHR, Fkhr1, Foxo1a)
  Promoter: CMV
  Tag / fusion protein: Myc (N terminal on backbone); Flag (N terminal on insert)
  Cloning method: Restriction Enzyme; 5′ cloning site KpnI (not destroyed); 3′ cloning site XbaI (not destroyed)
  Sequencing primers: 5′ CMV-F; pCEP-F; 3′ hGH-pA-R (CCAGCTTGGTTCCCAATAGA)
Terms and licenses: Academic/Nonprofit Terms; Industry Terms: Not Available to Industry
Depositor comments: Plasmid has K219R and L619P polymorphisms which are not thought to affect plasmid function.
How to cite: FLAG-Foxo1-WT 6KR was a gift from Domenico Accili (Addgene plasmid # 17560 ; http://n2t.net/addgene:17560 ; RRID:Addgene_17560)
