[The description below was written by a language model from this plasmid's Addgene catalogue record.]
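Description:
FLAG-Foxo1-WT 6KR is a mammalian expression plasmid built on the pCMV5 backbone (about 4.7 kb without insert) that drives expression of a mutant mouse Foxo1 (forkhead box O1, also known as Fkhr) from the CMV promoter. The roughly 1.7 kb insert was cloned by restriction digestion between KpnI and XbaI sites, both of which remain intact. The plasmid is propagated in E. coli under ampicillin selection. The copy number is listed as unknown, and no mammalian selection marker is recorded, which fits use in transient transfection. The listed 3′ sequencing primer anneals in a human growth hormone polyadenylation region, indicating that this element terminates the transcript downstream of the insert.

The encoded protein carries six lysine-to-arginine substitutions, at K242, K245, K259, K262, K271 and K291, hence the "6KR" designation. Replacing lysine with arginine preserves the positive charge but prevents modification of the side chain, so such mutants are commonly used to mimic a constitutively non-acetylated state. The record itself does not spell out this rationale. "WT" in the name presumably means the rest of the protein is otherwise wild type, though this too is not explained. A FLAG epitope is fused at the N terminus of the insert, and the record also lists an N-terminal Myc tag contributed by the backbone; either can serve for detection or immunoprecipitation. The depositor notes two additional changes, K219R and L619P, described as polymorphisms not thought to affect function. The associated publication concerns FoxO1 protection against pancreatic beta cell failure through induction of NeuroD and MafA, so the construct is suited to studying how these lysine residues influence FoxO1 activity in mammalian cells.
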