>Addgene plasmid #17560 | FLAG-Foxo1-WT 6KR | addgene partial sequence | sequence record 25135 | 17560 with hGH-PA-R
TTGCCCCTTGCTCCATACCACCCCCCTCCACCCCATAATATTATAGAAGGACACCTAGTCAGACAAAATG
ATGCAACTTAATTTTATTAGGACAAGGCTGGTGGGCACTGGAGTGGCAACTTCCAGGGCCAGGAGAGGCA
CTGGGGAGGGGTCACAGGGATGCCACCCGGGATCCTCTAGAATTCAGCGGCCGCTTTTTTTTTTTTTTTT
TTTTTTTTTTTTTTTAATCTTGAAAACTATAAGGAGGGGTGAAGGGCATCTTTGGACTGCTCCTCAGTTC
CTGCTGTCANACAATCTGAAGGACTTTTAAATGTANCCTGCTCACTAACTCTTAGCCTGACACCCAGCTG
TGTGTTGTANTCTTGACACTGNGTGGGAAGCTTTGGTTGGGCAACACATTATCAAAGTTAAAATCCAAGG
TATCTCCATCCATGGGGTCATTCCGAATGATGGACTCCATGTCACAGTCCAAGCGCTCAATAAACATGCC
ATCCAAGTCACTTGGGAGCTTCTCCTGGTGGAGGACACCCATCCTACCATANCCATTGCAGCTGCTCACC
GAGGANTANCTGCCCAGGGCACTCATCTGCATGGGGTGGGACANAGGCACTTGTAAAGGTGTCTTCACGG
GGGTCAAGCGGTTCATGGCAGATGTGTGAGGCATGGTGTTCACCACATGGGGCAGGGTACGGNCGTTGAC
CGAAGCCGTTTGCTGTGCATGTCCAGGGNGGGTGTGGGANCTGGGGNTCATCATTTTG
