>Addgene plasmid #17560 | FLAG-Foxo1-WT 6KR | addgene partial sequence | sequence record 25136 | mFoxo1-F 5'-aaggccatcgagagctcag-3'
NNNNNNNNNNNNNNNNANCTACGAGTGGNNGGTGAAGAGCGTGCCCTACTTCAAGGATAAGGGCGACAGC
AACAGCTCGGCGGGCTGGAAGAATTCAATTCGCCACAATCTGTCCCTTCACAGCAGGTTTATTCGAGTGC
AGAATGAAGGAACTGGAAAGAGTTCTTGGTGGATGCTCAATCCAGAGGGAGGCAGGAGCGGAAGATCACC
CCGGAGAAGAGCTGCGTCCATGGACAACAACAGTAGATTTGCTAGGAGCCGAGGGCGGGCTGCTAAGAAA
AGAGCATCTCTCCAGTCTGGGCAAGAGGGTCCTGGAGACAGCCCTGGGTCTCAGTTTTCTAGGTGGCCTG
CGAGTCCTGGGTCCCACAGCAACGATGACTTTGATAACTGGAGTACATTTCGTCCTCGAACCAGCTCAAA
TGCTAGTACCATCAGTGGGAGACTTTCTCCCATCATGACAGAGCAGGATGACCTGGGAGATGGGGACGTG
CATTCCCTGGTGTATCCACCCTCTGCTGCCAAGATGGCGTCTACGCTGCCCAGTCTGTCTGAAATCAGCA
ATCCAGAAAACATGGAGAACCTTCTGGATAATCTCAACCTTCTCTCGTCCCCAACATCTTTAACTGTGTC
CACCCAGTCCTCGCCTGGCAGCATGATGCAGCAGACACCATGCTATTCGTTTGCACCGCCNAACACCAGT
CTAAATTCACCCNNNNNNNNNNNNANNNNNNNNNNNNNNNNNNNNNNNNNNNNCNNNTTNNNCCNANANN
NNNNNNNNNACNNTTNNNNNANNNNAANNNNNTTCGGNNNNNNNNNNNNCNNNNNNNNNNNNNCCCNNNN
NNNNNNNTTNNAANNNNNNNNNNNNNNNNNNNNNNNN
