>Addgene plasmid #17560 | FLAG-Foxo1-WT 6KR | addgene partial sequence | sequence record 69840 | CMV-F 5'-CGCAAATGGGCGGTAGGCGTG-3'
CTATATAAGCAGAGCTCGTTTAGTGAACCGTCAGAATTGCCATGGAGCAGAAGCTGATCAGCGAGGAGGA
CCTGAACGAATTCAGATCTGGTACCGCCATGGACTACAAGGACGACGATGACAAGGCCGAGGCGCCCCAG
GTGGTGGAGACCGACCCGGACTTCGAGCCGCTGCCCCGGCAGCGCTCCTGTACCTGGCCGCTGCCCAGGC
CGGAGTTTAACCAGTCCAACTCGACCACCTCCAGTCCGGCGCCGTCGGGCGGCGCGGCCGCCAACCCCGA
CGCCGCGGCGAGCCTGGCCTCGGCGTCCGCTGTCAGCACCGACTTTATGAGCAACCTGAGCCTGCTGGAG
GAGAGTGAGGACTTCGCGCGGGCGCCAGGCTGCGTGGCCGTGGCGGCGGCGGCTGCGGCCAGCAGGGGCC
TGTGCGGGGACTTCCAGGGCCCCGAGGCGGGCTGCGTGCACCCAGCGCCGCCACAGCCCCCACCGACCGG
GCCGCTGTCGCAGCCCCCACCCGTGCCTCCCTCCGCTGCCGCCGCCGCGGGGCCACTCGCGGGACAGCCG
CGCAAGACCAGCTCGTCGCGCCGCAACGCGTGGGGCAACCTGTCGTACGCCGACCTCATCACCAAGGCCA
TCGAGAGCTCAGCCGAGAAGAGGCTCACCCTGTCGCAGATCTACGAGTGGATGGTGAAGAGCGTGCCCTA
CTTCAAGGATAAGGGCGACAGCAACAGCTCGGCGGGCTGGAAGAATTCAATTCGCCACAATCTGTCCCTT
CACAGCAGGTTTATTC
